Addgene plasmid #250251: pJC2297 - pHR-TRE3G-hSpCas9-NLS-FLAG-2A-Thy1.1
Purpose: Expression of Cas9 with Thy1.1 cell surface marker under a doxycycline responsive promoter. Requires additional expression of transactivator.
Depositing lab: Jacob Corn. Depositing organization: ETH Zurich (Swiss Federal Institute of Technology). Publication: C-terminal amides mark proteins for degradation via SCF-FBXO31. Muhar MF, Farnung J, Cernakova M, Hofmann R, Henneberg LT, Pfleiderer MM, Denoth-Lippuner A, Kalcic F, Nievergelt AS, Peters Al-Bayati M, Sidiropoulos ND, Beier V, Mann M, Jessberger S, Jinek M, Schulman BA, Bode JW, Corn JE. Nature. 2025 Feb;638(8050):519-527. doi: 10.1038/s41586-024-08475-w. PubMed 39880951.
Backbone
  Vector backbone: pHR
  Vector type: Lentiviral, CRISPR
Growth in bacteria
  Bacterial resistance: Ampicillin, 100 μg/mL
  Growth temperature: 37°C
  Growth strain: NEB Stable
  Copy number: High Copy
Gene/Insert
  Gene/Insert name: hSpCas9
  Species: Synthetic
  Promoter: TRE3G
  Tag / fusion protein: NLS-FLAG-2A-Thy1.1 (C terminal on insert)
  Cloning method: Unknown
Terms and licenses: Academic/Nonprofit Terms; Industry Terms: Not Available to Industry
How to cite: pJC2297 - pHR-TRE3G-hSpCas9-NLS-FLAG-2A-Thy1.1 was a gift from Jacob Corn (Addgene plasmid # 250251 ; http://n2t.net/addgene:250251 ; RRID:Addgene_250251)
