[The description below was written by a language model from this plasmid's Addgene catalogue record and pLannotate feature annotations shown in this document.]
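Description:
pJC2297 - pHR-TRE3G-hSpCas9-NLS-FLAG-2A-Thy1.1 is a 13.5 kb HIV-1-based lentiviral transfer plasmid on the pHR backbone, built for doxycycline-inducible expression of Streptococcus pyogenes Cas9 in mammalian cells. It is propagated in E. coli through a high-copy ColE1/pUC-type origin and selected with ampicillin via the β-lactamase gene. The plasmid backbone also carries legacy pHR sequences outside the viral genome, including an SV40 promoter followed by E. coli gpt fragments, SV40 small t intron and poly(A) elements, and remnants of tetracycline resistance, rop and bom. These annotate only as fragments, and the record assigns them no role.

The packaged region runs from a 5' LTR (annotated as truncated) to a self-inactivating ΔU3 3' LTR. It contains the Ψ packaging signal with a partial gag sequence, the Rev response element for Rev-dependent nuclear export of the genomic RNA, and the cPPT/CTS. Downstream, a TRE3G-type Tet-responsive promoter (annotated as the variant optimised for retroviral and lentiviral vectors) drives the synthetic hSpCas9 coding sequence. According to the catalogue entry, Cas9 is fused at its C terminus to a nuclear localisation signal and a FLAG epitope, followed by a 2A peptide and mouse Thy1.1 (CD90.1). The NLS, FLAG and 2A parts are not individually annotated in the feature table. The 2A element allows Cas9 and the GPI-anchored surface marker to be produced as separate proteins from one transcript, so surface Thy1.1 reports on Cas9 expression. A WPRE follows the cassette to enhance transcript expression.

The vector encodes no Tet transactivator, so induction requires one to be supplied separately. No guide RNA cassette or mammalian drug-selection marker is annotated within the provirus.
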