Features (pLannotate 1.2.2; 34 found; start..end, strand, type, name):
      1..589     +  rep_origin     ori: high-copy-number ColE1/pMB1/pBR322/pUC origin of replication
    772..828     +  CDS            lacI (fragment): lac repressor; lacI; The lac repressor binds to the lac operator to inhibit transcription in E. coli. This inhibition can be relieved by adding lactose or isopropyl-β-D-thiogalactopyranoside (IPTG).
    835..1164    +  promoter       SV40 promoter: SV40 enhancer and early promoter
   1364..1483    +  CDS            gpt (fragment): XGPT_ECOLI - Also known as gpp, gxu. Experimental evidence at protein level: Swiss-Prot protein existence level 1. Purine salvage pathway enzyme that catalyzes the transfer of the ribosyl-5-phosphate group from 5-phospho-alpha-D-ribose 1- diphosphate (PRPP) to the N9 position of the 6-oxopurines guanine and xanthine to form the corresponding ribonucleotides GMP (guanosine 5'- monophosphate) and XMP (xanthosine 5'-monophosphate), with the release of PPi. To a lesser extent, also acts on hypoxanthine (PubMed:9100006, PubMed:3886014). Does not ribophosphorylate adenine (PubMed:3886014). From Esch
   1483..1818    +  CDS            gpt (fragment): XGPT_ECOLI - Also known as gpp, gxu. Experimental evidence at protein level: Swiss-Prot protein existence level 1. Purine salvage pathway enzyme that catalyzes the transfer of the ribosyl-5-phosphate group from 5-phospho-alpha-D-ribose 1- diphosphate (PRPP) to the N9 position of the 6-oxopurines guanine and xanthine to form the corresponding ribonucleotides GMP (guanosine 5'- monophosphate) and XMP (xanthosine 5'-monophosphate), with the release of PPi. To a lesser extent, also acts on hypoxanthine (PubMed:9100006, PubMed:3886014). Does not ribophosphorylate adenine (PubMed:3886014). From Esch
   1913..2218    +  CDS            frsA (fragment): FRSA_ECOLI - Also known as yafA. Experimental evidence at protein level: Swiss-Prot protein existence level 1. Catalyzes the hydrolysis of esters (PubMed:15808744). Displays esterase activity toward pNP-butyrate (PubMed:15808744). May stimulate mixed-acid fermentation by acting as a fermentation/respiration switch that down-regulates respiration and up- regulates fermentation rates (PubMed:15169777). From Escherichia coli (strain K12).
   2222..2296    +  CDS            small t antigen (fragment): SV40 (simian virus 40) small t antigen
   2298..2363    +  intron         small t intron: SV40 (simian virus 40) small t antigen intron
   2493..2513    +  CDS            SV40 NLS: nuclear localization signal of SV40 (simian virus 40) large T antigen
   2832..2915    +  CDS            large T antigen (fragment): large T antigen from SV40 (simian virus 40)
   2938..3072    +  polyA_signal   SV40 poly(A) signal: SV40 polyadenylation signal
   3239..3568    +  CDS            nef (fragment): NEF_HV1BR - Experimental evidence at protein level: Swiss-Prot protein existence level 1. Extracellular Nef protein targets CD4(+) T-lymphocytes for apoptosis by interacting with CXCR4 surface receptors (PubMed:14990729). From Human immunodeficiency virus type 1 group M subtype B (isolate BRU/LAI) (HIV-1).
   3616..3873    +  LTR            5' LTR (truncated): truncated 5' long terminal repeat (LTR) from HIV-1
   3920..4045    +  misc_feature   HIV-1 Ψ: packaging signal of human immunodeficiency virus type 1
   4029..4367    +  CDS            HIV-1 gag (fragment): gag protein from human immunodeficiency virus 1; gag
   4542..4775    +  misc_feature   RRE: The Rev response element (RRE) of HIV-1 allows for Rev-dependent mRNA export from the nucleus to the cytoplasm.
   5152..5252    +  CDS            Rev (fragment): human immunodeficiency virus 1 (HIV-1) Rev protein; rev; enhances nuclear export of unspliced and incompletely spliced viral mRNAs
   5289..5406    +  misc_feature   cPPT/CTS: central polypurine tract and central termination sequence of HIV-1
   5468..5817    +  promoter       TRE3GV promoter: 3rd-generation Tet-responsive promoter that can be activated by binding of Tet-On® 3G, optimized for retroviral and lentiviral vectors
   5830..7548    +  CDS            Cas9(N): N-terminal portion of Streptococcus pyogenes Cas9 (Zetsche et al., 2015)
   7435..9933    +  CDS            Cas9(C): C-terminal portion of Streptococcus pyogenes Cas9 (Zetsche et al., 2015)
  10084..10572   +  CDS            Thy1.1: mouse GPI-anchored cell surface glycoprotein of the immunoglobulin superfamily This allele of Thy1 is also known as CD90.1.
  10571..10591   +  misc_feature   MCS (fragment): pUC18/19 multiple cloning site
  10592..10610   +  misc_feature   MCS (fragment): pBluescript multiple cloning site
  10610..11198   +  misc_feature   WPRE: woodchuck hepatitis virus posttranscriptional regulatory element
  11199..11221   +  misc_feature   MCS (fragment): pBluescript multiple cloning site
  11238..11306   +  CDS            nef (fragment): NEF_HV1Z2 - Experimental evidence at protein level: Swiss-Prot protein existence level 1. Extracellular Nef protein targets CD4(+) T-lymphocytes for apoptosis by interacting with CXCR4 surface receptors. From Human immunodeficiency virus type 1 group M subtype D (isolate Z2/CDC-Z34) (HIV-1).
  11308..11541   +  LTR            3' LTR (ΔU3): self-inactivating 3' long terminal repeat (LTR) from HIV-1
  11566..11584   -  promoter       SP6 promoter: promoter for bacteriophage SP6 RNA polymerase
  11812..12091   +  CDS            TcR (fragment): tetracycline efflux protein; tet; confers resistance to tetracycline
  12092..12140   -  misc_feature   bom (fragment): basis of mobility region from pBR322
  12242..12277   -  CDS            rop (fragment): Rop protein, which maintains plasmids at low copy number; rop
  12372..12476   +  promoter       AmpR promoter: bla
  12477..13337   +  CDS            AmpR: β-lactamase; bla; confers resistance to ampicillin, carbenicillin, and related antibiotics
>Addgene plasmid #250251 | pJC2297 - pHR-TRE3G-hSpCas9-NLS-FLAG-2A-Thy1.1 | addgene full sequence | sequence record 497463 | Addgene NGS Result
TTGAGATCCTTTTTTTCTGCGCGTAATCTGCTGCTTGCAAACAAAAAAACCACCGCTACCAGCGGTGGTT
TGTTTGCCGGATCAAGAGCTACCAACTCTTTTTCCGAAGGTAACTGGCTTCAGCAGAGCGCAGATACCAA
ATACTGTTCTTCTAGTGTAGCCGTAGTTAGGCCACCACTTCAAGAACTCTGTAGCACCGCCTACATACCT
CGCTCTGCTAATCCTGTTACCAGTGGCTGCTGCCAGTGGCGATAAGTCGTGTCTTACCGGGTTGGACTCA
AGACGATAGTTACCGGATAAGGCGCAGCGGTCGGGCTGAACGGGGGGTTCGTGCACACAGCCCAGCTTGG
AGCGAACGACCTACACCGAACTGAGATACCTACAGCGTGAGCTATGAGAAAGCGCCACGCTTCCCGAAGG
GAGAAAGGCGGACAGGTATCCGGTAAGCGGCAGGGTCGGAACAGGAGAGCGCACGAGGGAGCTTCCAGGG
GGAAACGCCTGGTATCTTTATAGTCCTGTCGGGTTTCGCCACCTCTGACTTGAGCGTCGATTTTTGTGAT
GCTCGTCAGGGGGGCGGAGCCTATGGAAAAACGCCAGCAACGCGGCCTTTTTACGGTTCCTGGCCTTTTG
CTGGCCTTTTGCTCACATGTTCTTTCCTGCGTTATCCCCTGATTCTGTGGATAACCGTATTACCGCCTTT
GAGTGAGCTGATACCGCTCGCCGCAGCCGAACGACCGAGCGCAGCGAGTCAGTGAGCGAGGAAGCGGAAG
AGCGCCCAATACGCAAACCGCCTCTCCCCGCGCGTTGGCCGATTCATTAATGCAGCTGTGGAATGTGTGT
CAGTTAGGGTGTGGAAAGTCCCCAGGCTCCCCAGCAGGCAGAAGTATGCAAAGCATGCATCTCAATTAGT
CAGCAACCAGGTGTGGAAAGTCCCCAGGCTCCCCAGCAGGCAGAAGTATGCAAAGCATGCATCTCAATTA
GTCAGCAACCATAGTCCCGCCCCTAACTCCGCCCATCCCGCCCCTAACTCCGCCCAGTTCCGCCCATTCT
CCGCCCCATGGCTGACTAATTTTTTTTATTTATGCAGAGGCCGAGGCCGCCTCGGCCTCTGAGCTATTCC
AGAAGTAGTGAGGAGGCTTTTTTGGAGGCCTAGGCTTTTGCAAAAAGCTTGGACACAAGACAGGCTTGCG
AGATATGTTTGAGAATACCACTTTATCCCGCGTCAGGGAGAGGCAGTGCGTAAAAAGACGCGGACTCATG
TGAAATACTGGTTTTTAGTGCGCCAGATCTCTATAATCTCGCGCAACCTATTTTCCCCTCGAACACTTTT
TAAGCCGTAGATAAACAGGCTGGGACACTTCACATGAGCGAAAAATACATCGTCACCTGGGACATGTTGC
AGATCCATGCACGTAAACTCGCAAGCCGACTGATGCCTTCTGAACAATGGAAAGGCATTATTGCCGTAAG
CCGTGGCGGTCTGTACCGGGTGCGTTACTGGCGCGTGAACTGGGTATTCGTCATGTCGATACCGTTTGTA
TTTCCAGCTACGATCACGACAACCAGCGCGAGCTTAAAGTGCTGAAACGCGCAGAAGGCGATGGCGAAGG
CTTCATCGTTATTGATGACCTGGTGGATACCGGTGGTACTGCGGTTGCGATTCGTGAAATGTATCCAAAA
GCGCACTTTGTCACCATCTTCGCAAAACCGGCTGGTCGTCCGCTGGTTGATGACTATGTTGTTGATATCC
CGCAAGATACCTGGATTGAACAGCCGTGGGATATGGGCGTCGTATTCGTCCCGCCAATCTCCGGTCGCTA
ATCTTTTCAACGCCTGGCACTGCCGGGCGTTGTTCTTTTTAACTTCAGGCGGGTTACAATAGTTTCCAGT
AAGTATTCTGGAGGCTGCATCCATGACACAGGCAAACCTGAGCGAAACCCTGTTCAAACCCCGCTTTAAA
CATCCTGAAACCTCGACGCTAGTCCGCCGCTTTAATCACGGCGCACAACCGCCTGTGCAGTCGGCCCTTG
ATGGTAAAACCATCCCTCACTGGTATCGCATGATTAACCGTCTGATGTGGATCTGGCGCGGCATTGACCC
ACGCGAAATCCTCGACGTCCAGGCACGTATTGTGATGAGCGATGCCGAACGTACCGACGATGATTTATAC
GATACGGTGATTGGCTACCGTGGCGGCAACTGGATTTATGAGTGGGCCCCGGATCTTTGTGAAGGAACCT
TACTTCTGTGGTGTGACATAATTGGACAAACTACCTACAGAGATTTAAAGCTCTAAGGTAAATATAAAAT
TTTTAAGTGTATAATGTGTTAAACTACTGATTCTAATTGTTTGTGTATTTTAGATTCCAACCTATGGAAC
TGATGAATGGGAGCAGTGGTGGAATGCCTTTAATGAGGAAAACCTGTTTTGCTCAGAAGAAATGCCATCT
AGTGATGATGAGGCTACTGCTGACTCTCAACATTCTACTCCTCCAAAAAAGAAGAGAAAGGTAGAAGACC
CCAAGGACTTTCCTTCAGAATTGCTAAGTTTTTTGAGTCATGCTGTGTTTAGTAATAGAACTCTTGCTTG
CTTTGCTATTTACACCACAAAGGAAAAAGCTGCACTGCTATACAAGAAAATTATGGAAAAATATTCTGTA
ACCTTTATAAGTAGGCATAACAGTTATAATCATAACATACTGTTTTTTCTTACTCCACACAGGCATAGAG
TGTCTGCTATTAATAACTATGCTCAAAAATTGTGTACCTTTAGCTTTTTAATTTGTAAAGGGGTTAATAA
GGAATATTTGATGTATAGTGCCTTGACTAGAGATCATAATCAGCCATACCACATTTGTAGAGGTTTTACT
TGCTTTAAAAAACCTCCCACACCTCCCCCTGAACCTGAAACATAAAATGAATGCAATTGTTGTTGTTAAC
TTGTTTATTGCAGCTTATAATGGTTACAAATAAAGCAATAGCATCACAAATTTCACAAATAAAGCATTTT
TTTCACTGCATTCTAGTTGTGGTTTGTCCAAACTCATCAATGTATCTTATCATGTCTGGATCAACTGGAT
AACTCAAGCTAACCAAAATCATCCCAAACTTCCCACCCCATACCCTATTACCACTGCCAATTACCTGTGG
TTTCATTTACTCTAAACCTGTGATTCCTCTGAATTATTTTCATTTTAAAGAAATTGTATTTGTTAAATAT
GTACTACAAACTTAGTAGTTGGAAGGGCTAATTCACTCCCAAAGAAGACAAGATATCCTTGATCTGTGGA
TCTACCACACACAAGGCTACTTCCCTGATTAGCAGAACTACACACCAGGGCCAGGGGTCAGATATCCACT
GACCTTTGGATGGTGCTACAAGCTAGTACCAGTTGAGCCAGATAAGGTAGAAGAGGCCAATAAAGGAGAG
AACACCAGCTTGTTACACCCTGTGAGCCTGCATGGGATGGATGACCCGGAGAGAGAAGTGTTAGAGTGGA
GGTTTGACAGCCGCCTAGCATTTCATCACGTGGCCCGAGAGCTGCATCCGGAGTACTTCAAGAACTGCTG
ATATCGAGCTTGCTACAAGGGACTTTCCGCTGGGGACTTTCCAGGGAGGCGTGGCCTGGGCGGGACTGGG
GAGTGGCGAGCCCTCAGATCCTGCATATAAGCAGCTGCTTTTTGCCTGTACTGGGTCTCTCTGGTTAGAC
CAGATCTGAGCCTGGGAGCTCTCTGGCTAACTAGGGAACCCACTGCTTAAGCCTCAATAAAGCTTGCCTT
GAGTGCTTCAAGTAGTGTGTGCCCGTCTGTTGTGTGACTCTGGTAACTAGAGATCCCTCAGACCCTTTTA
GTCAGTGTGGAAAATCTCTAGCAGTGGCGCCCGAACAGGGACTTGAAAGCGAAAGGGAAACCAGAGGAGC
TCTCTCGACGCAGGACTCGGCTTGCTGAAGCGCGCACGGCAAGAGGCGAGGGGCGGCGACTGGTGAGTAC
GCCAAAAATTTTGACTAGCGGAGGCTAGAAGGAGAGAGATGGGTGCGAGAGCGTCAGTATTAAGCGGGGG
AGAATTAGATCGCGATGGGAAAAAATTCGGTTAAGGCCAGGGGGAAAGAAAAAATATAAATTAAAACATA
TAGTATGGGCAAGCAGGGAGCTAGAACGATTCGCAGTTAATCCTGGCCTGTTAGAAACATCAGAAGGCTG
TAGACAAATACTGGGACAGCTACAACCATCCCTTCAGACAGGATCAGAAGAACTTAGATCATTATATAAT
ACAGTAGCAACCCTCTATTGTGTGCATCAAAGGATAGAGATAAAAGACACCAAGGAAGCTTTAGACAAGA
TAGAGGAAGAGCAAAACAAAAGTAAGACCACCGCACAGCAAGCGGCCGGCCGCTGATCTTCAGACCTGGA
GGAGGAGATATGAGGGACAATTGGAGAAGTGAATTATATAAATATAAAGTAGTAAAAATTGAACCATTAG
GAGTAGCACCCACCAAGGCAAAGAGAAGAGTGGTGCAGAGAGAAAAAAGAGCAGTGGGAATAGGAGCTTT
GTTCCTTGGGTTCTTGGGAGCAGCAGGAAGCACTATGGGCGCAGCGTCAATGACGCTGACGGTACAGGCC
AGACAATTATTGTCTGGTATAGTGCAGCAGCAGAACAATTTGCTGAGGGCTATTGAGGCGCAACAGCATC
TGTTGCAACTCACAGTCTGGGGCATCAAGCAGCTCCAGGCAAGAATCCTGGCTGTGGAAAGATACCTAAA
GGATCAACAGCTCCTGGGGATTTGGGGTTGCTCTGGAAAACTCATTTGCACCACTGCTGTGCCTTGGAAT
GCTAGTTGGAGTAATAAATCTCTGGAACAGATTTGGAATCACACGACCTGGATGGAGTGGGACAGAGAAA
TTAACAATTACACAAGCTTAATACACTCCTTAATTGAAGAATCGCAAAACCAGCAAGAAAAGAATGAACA
AGAATTATTGGAATTAGATAAATGGGCAAGTTTGTGGAATTGGTTTAACATAACAAATTGGCTGTGGTAT
ATAAAATTATTCATAATGATAGTAGGAGGCTTGGTAGGTTTAAGAATAGTTTTTGCTGTACTTTCTATAG
TGAATAGAGTTAGGCAGGGATATTCACCATTATCGTTTCAGACCCACCTCCCAACCCCGAGGGGACCCGA
CAGGCCCGAAGGAATAGAAGAAGAAGGTGGAGAGAGAGACAGAGACAGATCCATTCGATTAGTGAACGGA
TCTCGACGGTATCGCCAAATGGCAGTATTCATCCACAATTTTAAAAGAAAAGGGGGGATTGGGGGGTACA
GTGCAGGGGAAAGAATAGTAGACATAATAGCAACAGACATACAAACTAAAGAATTACAAAAACAAATTAC
AAAAATTCAAAATTTTCGGGTTTATTACAGGGACAGCAGAGATCCAGTTTATCGATGAGGCCCTTTCGTC
TTCACTCGAGTTTACTCCCTATCAGTGATAGAGAACGTATGAAGAGTTTACTCCCTATCAGTGATAGAGA
ACGTATGCAGACTTTACTCCCTATCAGTGATAGAGAACGTATAAGGAGTTTACTCCCTATCAGTGATAGA
GAACGTATGACCAGTTTACTCCCTATCAGTGATAGAGAACGTATCTACAGTTTACTCCCTATCAGTGATA
GAGAACGTATATCCAGTTTACTCCCTATCAGTGATAGAGAACGTATGTCGAGGTAGGCGTGTACGGTGGG
CGCCTATAAAAGCAGAGCTCGTTTAGTGAACCGTCAGATCGCCTGGAGCAATTCCACAACACTTTTGTCT
TATACTTACGCGTGCCACCATGGACAAGAAGTACAGCATCGGCCTGGACATCGGCACCAACTCTGTGGGC
TGGGCCGTGATCACCGACGAGTACAAGGTGCCCAGCAAGAAATTCAAGGTGCTGGGCAACACCGACCGGC
ACAGCATCAAGAAGAACCTGATCGGAGCCCTGCTGTTCGACAGCGGCGAAACAGCCGAGGCCACCCGGCT
GAAGAGAACCGCCAGAAGAAGATACACCAGACGGAAGAACCGGATCTGCTATCTGCAAGAGATCTTCAGC
AACGAGATGGCCAAGGTGGACGACAGCTTCTTCCACAGACTGGAAGAGTCCTTCCTGGTGGAAGAGGATA
AGAAGCACGAGCGGCACCCCATCTTCGGCAACATCGTGGACGAGGTGGCCTACCACGAGAAGTACCCCAC
CATCTACCACCTGAGAAAGAAACTGGTGGACAGCACCGACAAGGCCGACCTGCGGCTGATCTATCTGGCC
CTGGCCCACATGATCAAGTTCCGGGGCCACTTCCTGATCGAGGGCGACCTGAACCCCGACAACAGCGACG
TGGACAAGCTGTTCATCCAGCTGGTGCAGACCTACAACCAGCTGTTCGAGGAAAACCCCATCAACGCCAG
CGGCGTGGACGCCAAGGCCATCCTGTCTGCCAGACTGAGCAAGAGCAGACGGCTGGAAAATCTGATCGCC
CAGCTGCCCGGCGAGAAGAAGAATGGCCTGTTCGGAAACCTGATTGCCCTGAGCCTGGGCCTGACCCCCA
ACTTCAAGAGCAACTTCGACCTGGCCGAGGATGCCAAACTGCAGCTGAGCAAGGACACCTACGACGACGA
CCTGGACAACCTGCTGGCCCAGATCGGCGACCAGTACGCCGACCTGTTTCTGGCCGCCAAGAACCTGTCC
GACGCCATCCTGCTGAGCGACATCCTGAGAGTGAACACCGAGATCACCAAGGCCCCCCTGAGCGCCTCTA
TGATCAAGAGATACGACGAGCACCACCAGGACCTGACCCTGCTGAAAGCTCTCGTGCGGCAGCAGCTGCC
TGAGAAGTACAAAGAGATTTTCTTCGACCAGAGCAAGAACGGCTACGCCGGCTACATTGACGGCGGAGCC
AGCCAGGAAGAGTTCTACAAGTTCATCAAGCCCATCCTGGAAAAGATGGACGGCACCGAGGAACTGCTCG
TGAAGCTGAACAGAGAGGACCTGCTGCGGAAGCAGCGGACCTTCGACAACGGCAGCATCCCCCACCAGAT
CCACCTGGGAGAGCTGCACGCCATTCTGCGGCGGCAGGAAGATTTTTACCCATTCCTGAAGGACAACCGG
GAAAAGATCGAGAAGATCCTGACCTTCCGCATCCCCTACTACGTGGGCCCTCTGGCCAGGGGAAACAGCA
GATTCGCCTGGATGACCAGAAAGAGCGAGGAAACCATCACCCCCTGGAACTTCGAGGAAGTGGTGGACAA
GGGCGCTTCCGCCCAGAGCTTCATCGAGCGGATGACCAACTTCGATAAGAACCTGCCCAACGAGAAGGTG
CTGCCCAAGCACAGCCTGCTGTACGAGTACTTCACCGTGTATAACGAGCTGACCAAAGTGAAATACGTGA
CCGAGGGAATGAGAAAGCCCGCCTTCCTGAGCGGCGAGCAGAAAAAGGCCATCGTGGACCTGCTGTTCAA
GACCAACCGGAAAGTGACCGTGAAGCAGCTGAAAGAGGACTACTTCAAGAAAATCGAGTGCTTCGACTCC
GTGGAAATCTCCGGCGTGGAAGATCGGTTCAACGCCTCCCTGGGCACATACCACGATCTGCTGAAAATTA
TCAAGGACAAGGACTTCCTGGACAATGAGGAAAACGAGGACATTCTGGAAGATATCGTGCTGACCCTGAC
ACTGTTTGAGGACAGAGAGATGATCGAGGAACGGCTGAAAACCTATGCCCACCTGTTCGACGACAAAGTG
ATGAAGCAGCTGAAGCGGCGGAGATACACCGGCTGGGGCAGGCTGAGCCGGAAGCTGATCAACGGCATCC
GGGACAAGCAGTCCGGCAAGACAATCCTGGATTTCCTGAAGTCCGACGGCTTCGCCAACAGAAACTTCAT
GCAGCTGATCCACGACGACAGCCTGACCTTTAAAGAGGACATCCAGAAAGCCCAGGTGTCCGGCCAGGGC
GATAGCCTGCACGAGCACATTGCCAATCTGGCCGGCAGCCCCGCCATTAAGAAGGGCATCCTGCAGACAG
TGAAGGTGGTGGACGAGCTCGTGAAAGTGATGGGCCGGCACAAGCCCGAGAACATCGTGATCGAAATGGC
CAGAGAGAACCAGACCACCCAGAAGGGACAGAAGAACAGCCGCGAGAGAATGAAGCGGATCGAAGAGGGC
ATCAAAGAGCTGGGCAGCCAGATCCTGAAAGAACACCCCGTGGAAAACACCCAGCTGCAGAACGAGAAGC
TGTACCTGTACTACCTGCAGAATGGGCGGGATATGTACGTGGACCAGGAACTGGACATCAACCGGCTGTC
CGACTACGATGTGGACCATATCGTGCCTCAGAGCTTTCTGAAGGACGACTCCATCGACAACAAGGTGCTG
ACCAGAAGCGACAAGAACCGGGGCAAGAGCGACAACGTGCCCTCCGAAGAGGTCGTGAAGAAGATGAAGA
ACTACTGGCGGCAGCTGCTGAACGCCAAGCTGATTACCCAGAGAAAGTTCGACAATCTGACCAAGGCCGA
GAGAGGCGGCCTGAGCGAACTGGATAAGGCCGGCTTCATCAAGAGACAGCTGGTGGAAACCCGGCAGATC
ACAAAGCACGTGGCACAGATCCTGGACTCCCGGATGAACACTAAGTACGACGAGAATGACAAGCTGATCC
GGGAAGTGAAAGTGATCACCCTGAAGTCCAAGCTGGTGTCCGATTTCCGGAAGGATTTCCAGTTTTACAA
AGTGCGCGAGATCAACAACTACCACCACGCCCACGACGCCTACCTGAACGCCGTCGTGGGAACCGCCCTG
ATCAAAAAGTACCCTAAGCTGGAAAGCGAGTTCGTGTACGGCGACTACAAGGTGTACGACGTGCGGAAGA
TGATCGCCAAGAGCGAGCAGGAAATCGGCAAGGCTACCGCCAAGTACTTCTTCTACAGCAACATCATGAA
CTTTTTCAAGACCGAGATTACCCTGGCCAACGGCGAGATCCGGAAGCGGCCTCTGATCGAGACAAACGGC
GAAACCGGGGAGATCGTGTGGGATAAGGGCCGGGATTTTGCCACCGTGCGGAAAGTGCTGAGCATGCCCC
AAGTGAATATCGTGAAAAAGACCGAGGTGCAGACAGGCGGCTTCAGCAAAGAGTCTATCCTGCCCAAGAG
GAACAGCGATAAGCTGATCGCCAGAAAGAAGGACTGGGACCCTAAGAAGTACGGCGGCTTCGACAGCCCC
ACCGTGGCCTATTCTGTGCTGGTGGTGGCCAAAGTGGAAAAGGGCAAGTCCAAGAAACTGAAGAGTGTGA
AAGAGCTACTGGGGATCACCATCATGGAAAGAAGCAGCTTCGAGAAGAATCCCATCGACTTTCTGGAAGC
CAAGGGCTACAAAGAAGTGAAAAAGGACCTGATCATCAAGCTGCCTAAGTACTCCCTGTTCGAGCTGGAA
AACGGCCGGAAGAGAATGCTGGCCTCTGCCGGCGAACTGCAGAAGGGAAACGAACTGGCCCTGCCCTCCA
AATATGTGAACTTCCTGTACCTGGCCAGCCACTATGAGAAGCTGAAGGGCTCCCCCGAGGATAATGAGCA
GAAACAGCTGTTTGTGGAACAGCACAAGCACTACCTGGACGAGATCATCGAGCAGATCAGCGAGTTCTCC
AAGAGAGTGATCCTGGCCGACGCTAATCTGGACAAAGTGCTGTCCGCCTACAACAAGCACCGGGATAAGC
CCATCAGAGAGCAGGCCGAGAATATCATCCACCTGTTTACCCTGACCAATCTGGGAGCCCCTGCCGCCTT
CAAGTACTTTGACACCACCATCGACCGGAAGAGGTACACCAGCACCAAAGAGGTGCTGGACGCCACCCTG
ATCCACCAGAGCATCACCGGCCTGTACGAGACACGGATCGACCTGTCTCAGCTGGGAGGCGACAAGCGAC
CTGCCGCCACAAAGAAGGCTGGACAGGCTAAGAAGAAGAAAGATTACAAAGACGATGACGATAAGGGATC
CGGCAGCGGCGCCACCAACTTCAGCCTGCTGAAGCAGGCCGGCGACGTGGAGGAGAACCCCGGCCCCATG
GGTATGAACCCAGCCATCAGCGTCGCTCTCCTGCTCTCAGTCTTGCAGGTGTCCCGAGGGCAGAAGGTGA
CCAGCCTGACAGCCTGCCTGGTGAACCAAAACCTTCGCCTGGACTGCCGCCATGAGAATAACACCAAGGA
TAACTCCATCCAGCATGAGTTCAGCCTGACCCGAGAGAAGAGGAAGCACGTGCTCTCAGGCACCCTTGGG
ATACCCGAGCACACGTACCGCTCCCGCGTCACCCTCTCCAACCAGCCCTATATCAAGGTCCTTACCCTAG
CCAACTTCACCACCAAGGATGAGGGCGACTACTTTTGTGAGCTTCGCGTCTCGGGCGCGAATCCCATGAG
CTCCAATAAAAGTATCAGTGTGTATAGAGACAAGCTGGTCAAGTGTGGCGGCATAAGCCTGCTGGTTCAG
AACACATCCTGGATGCTGCTGCTGCTGCTTTCCCTCTCCCTCCTCCAAGCCCTGGACTTCATTTCTCTGT
GACCTGCAGGCATGCAAGCTTGATATCAAGCTTATCGATAATCAACCTCTGGATTACAAAATTTGTGAAA
GATTGACTGGTATTCTTAACTATGTTGCTCCTTTTACGCTATGTGGATACGCTGCTTTAATGCCTTTGTA
TCATGCTATTGCTTCCCGTATGGCTTTCATTTTCTCCTCCTTGTATAAATCCTGGTTGCTGTCTCTTTAT
GAGGAGTTGTGGCCCGTTGTCAGGCAACGTGGCGTGGTGTGCACTGTGTTTGCTGACGCAACCCCCACTG
GTTGGGGCATTGCCACCACCTGTCAGCTCCTTTCCGGGACTTTCGCTTTCCCCCTCCCTATTGCCACGGC
GGAACTCATCGCCGCCTGCCTTGCCCGCTGCTGGACAGGGGCTCGGCTGTTGGGCACTGACAATTCCGTG
GTGTTGTCGGGGAAATCATCGTCCTTTCCTTGGCTGCTCGCCTGTGTTGCCACCTGGATTCTGCGCGGGA
CGTCCTTCTGCTACGTCCCTTCGGCCCTCAATCCAGCGGACCTTCCTTCCCGCGGCCTGCTGCCGGCTCT
GCGGCCTCTTCCGCGTCTTCGCCTTCGCCCTCAGACGAGTCGGATCTCCCTTTGGGCCGCCTCCCCGCAT
CGATACCGTCGACCTCGAGGGAATTAATTCGAGCTCGGTACCTTTAAGACCAATGACTTACAAGGCAGCT
GTAGATCTTAGCCACTTTTTAAAAGAAAAGGGGGGACTGGAAGGGCTAATTCACTCCCAACGAAGACAAG
ATCTGCTTTTTGCTTGTACTGGGTCTCTCTGGTTAGACCAGATCTGAGCCTGGGAGCTCTCTGGCTAACT
AGGGAACCCACTGCTTAAGCCTCAATAAAGCTTGCCTTGAGTGCTTCAAGTAGTGTGTGCCCGTCTGTTG
TGTGACTCTGGTAACTAGAGATCCCTCAGACCCTTTTAGTCAGTGTGGAAAATCTCTAGCAGCATCTAGA
ATTAATTCCGTGTATTCTATAGTGTCACCTAAATCGTATGTGTATGATACATAAGGTTATGTATTAATTG
TAGCCGCGTTCTAACGACAATATGTACAAGCCTAATTGTGTAGCATCTGGCTTACTGAAGCAGACCCTAT
CATCTCTCTCGTAAACTGCCGTCAGAGTCGGTTTGGTTGGACGAACCTTCTGAGTTTCTGGTAACGCCGT
CCCGCACCCGGAAATGGTCAGCGAACCAATCAGCAGGGTCATCGCTAGCCAGATCCTCTACGCCGGACGC
ATCGTGGCCGGCATCACCGGCGCCACAGGTGCGGTTGCTGGCGCCTATATCGCCGACATCACCGATGGGG
AAGATCGGGCTCGCCACTTCGGGCTCATGAGCGCTTGTTTCGGCGTGGGTATGGTGGCAGGCCCCGTGGC
CGGGGGACTGTTGGGCGCCATCTCCTTGCATGCACCATTCCTTGCGGCGGCGGTGCTCAACGGCCTCAAC
CTACTACTGGGCTGCTTCCTAATGCAGGAGTCGCATAAGGGAGAGCGTCGAATGGTGCACTCTCAGTACA
ATCTGCTCTGATGCCGCATAGTTAAGCCAGCCCCGACACCCGCCAACACCCGCTGACGCGCCCTGACGGG
CTTGTCTGCTCCCGGCATCCGCTTACAGACAAGCTGTGACCGTCTCCGGGAGCTGCATGTGTCAGAGGTT
TTCACCGTCATCACCGAAACGCGCGAGACGAAAGGGCCTCGTGATACGCCTATTTTTATAGGTTAATGTC
ATGATAATAATGGTTTCTTAGACGTCAGGTGGCACTTTTCGGGGAAATGTGCGCGGAACCCCTATTTGTT
TATTTTTCTAAATACATTCAAATATGTATCCGCTCATGAGACAATAACCCTGATAAATGCTTCAATAATA
TTGAAAAAGGAAGAGTATGAGTATTCAACATTTCCGTGTCGCCCTTATTCCCTTTTTTGCGGCATTTTGC
CTTCCTGTTTTTGCTCACCCAGAAACGCTGGTGAAAGTAAAAGATGCTGAAGATCAGTTGGGTGCACGAG
TGGGTTACATCGAACTGGATCTCAACAGCGGTAAGATCCTTGAGAGTTTTCGCCCCGAAGAACGTTTTCC
AATGATGAGCACTTTTAAAGTTCTGCTATGTGGCGCGGTATTATCCCGTATTGACGCCGGGCAAGAGCAA
CTCGGTCGCCGCATACACTATTCTCAGAATGACTTGGTTGAGTACTCACCAGTCACAGAAAAGCATCTTA
CGGATGGCATGACAGTAAGAGAATTATGCAGTGCTGCCATAACCATGAGTGATAACACTGCGGCCAACTT
ACTTCTGACAACGATCGGAGGACCGAAGGAGCTAACCGCTTTTTTGCACAACATGGGGGATCATGTAACT
CGCCTTGATCGTTGGGAACCGGAGCTGAATGAAGCCATACCAAACGACGAGCGTGACACCACGATGCCTG
TAGCAATGGCAACAACGTTGCGCAAACTATTAACTGGCGAACTACTTACTCTAGCTTCCCGGCAACAATT
AATAGACTGGATGGAGGCGGATAAAGTTGCAGGACCACTTCTGCGCTCGGCCCTTCCGGCTGGCTGGTTT
ATTGCTGATAAATCTGGAGCCGGTGAGCGTGGGTCTCGCGGTATCATTGCAGCACTGGGGCCAGATGGTA
AGCCCTCCCGTATCGTAGTTATCTACACGACGGGGAGTCAGGCAACTATGGATGAACGAAATAGACAGAT
CGCTGAGATAGGTGCCTCACTGATTAAGCATTGGTAACTGTCAGACCAAGTTTACTCATATATACTTTAG
ATTGATTTAAAACTTCATTTTTAATTTAAAAGGATCTAGGTGAAGATCCTTTTTGATAATCTCATGACCA
AAATCCCTTAACGTGAGTTTTCGTTCCACTGAGCGTCAGACCCCGTAGAAAAGATCAAAGGATCTTC
